Addgene plasmid #26992: Psicheck2 MERTK full length 3'UTR
Depositing lab: Joan Massague. Depositing organization: Memorial Sloan-Kettering Cancer Center. Publication: Endogenous human microRNAs that suppress breast cancer metastasis. Tavazoie SF, Alarcon C, Oskarsson T, Padua D, Wang Q, Bos PD, Gerald WL, Massague J. Nature. 2008 Jan 10. 451(7175):147-52. 10.1038/nature06487 PubMed 18185580.
Backbone
  Vector backbone: psiCHECK-2
  Backbone manufacturer: Promega
  Backbone size w/o insert (bp): 6300
  Vector type: Mammalian Expression, Luciferase
Growth in bacteria
  Bacterial resistance: Ampicillin, 100 μg/mL
  Growth temperature: 37°C
  Growth strain: DH5alpha
  Copy number: High Copy
Gene/Insert
  Gene/Insert name: MERTK Full length 3' UTR (alt name: MERTK)
  Species: H. sapiens (human)
  Insert size (bp): 500
  Entrez Gene: MERTK (a.k.a. MER, RP38, Tyro12, c-Eyk, c-mer)
  Tag / fusion protein: Renilla Luciferase (N terminal on insert)
  Cloning method: Restriction Enzyme; 5′ cloning site XhoI (not destroyed); 3′ cloning site NotI (not destroyed)
  Sequencing primers: 5′ Rluc-F; 3′ psiCHECK2-R (CGAGGTCCGAAGACTCATTT)
Terms and licenses: Academic/Nonprofit Terms; Industry Terms: Not Available to Industry
How to cite: Psicheck2 MERTK full length 3'UTR was a gift from Joan Massague (Addgene plasmid # 26992 ; http://n2t.net/addgene:26992 ; RRID:Addgene_26992)
