[The description below was written by a language model from this plasmid's Addgene catalogue record.]
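Description:
Psicheck2 MERTK full length 3'UTR is a dual-luciferase reporter plasmid for mammalian cells, built on the commercial psiCHECK-2 backbone (about 6.3 kb without insert). It is maintained in E. coli as a high-copy plasmid under ampicillin selection. The record provides no feature table, so the promoters, polyadenylation signals and origin are not itemised. In general terms, psiCHECK-2 carries a Renilla luciferase gene followed by a multiple cloning site, together with an independently expressed firefly luciferase cassette on the same plasmid that serves as an internal normalisation control.

The insert is the full-length 3' untranslated region of human MERTK, a receptor tyrosine kinase gene, listed at roughly 500 bp. It was cloned between XhoI and NotI sites, both of which are retained. The record lists Renilla luciferase as lying N-terminal to the insert, which means the UTR sits immediately downstream of the Renilla coding sequence. The result is a chimeric transcript, Renilla luciferase mRNA carrying the MERTK 3'UTR, rather than a protein fusion. Any post-transcriptional regulation acting through that UTR, such as microRNA binding that reduces mRNA stability or translation, should show up as a drop in Renilla signal relative to the firefly control.

The associated publication concerns endogenous human microRNAs that suppress breast cancer metastasis. The plasmid is therefore suited to testing whether MERTK is a direct target of candidate microRNAs, typically by transfecting it into cells with altered microRNA levels and comparing normalised Renilla activity. The record does not name the specific microRNA(s) tested against this UTR.
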