>Addgene plasmid #26992 | Psicheck2 MERTK full length 3'UTR | addgene partial sequence | sequence record 33217 | 26992 with psiCHECK2-R
ATAAAGATATTTTATTGCGGCCAGCGGCCGCCTTCCTTATTCATATTTTATTAGGAAGCCATATCAGAAA
ATTAATCAGTTATACAACTTTAAACATTGAATGAATCATTCTTATCAAATACATCAAGACCAGAAGCCAA
GTCAAATATGGCATTTCATTTTACAAATATTTTTACATTTAATAGTCATGAAAAAGAAAAGAACTTGAAA
AAACAACTTCAACTCTGTACAAATGTTAATATCAAGGAGCAGCTGAAGCTTAATTTTAAGATATGCAAGA
TAAGTGAAATGAAATAAGTAATGTTTTATTAAAATATCCTTGTCTTTTTCCATGATATACACATATTTTT
TCTCTTTAAATAAATATATATTATGTATTTTTAATGACAGCTTACTTAACAACATTCATCTGGTGCTTTG
GGGCCATGGAGTTCACTTGGTAAGGAAGACAAATACCAAAAACATCAGGTACAATTGGATTCTCCTACAG
CAGAAGAATTGGCTTGATTTTTGGAATGTCTCCCCGCACCTCTCCCTCGAGCGATCGCCTAGAATTACTG
CTCGTTCTTCAGCACGCGCTCCACGAAGCTCTTGATGTACTTACCCATTTCATCTGGAGCGTCCTCCTGG
CTGAAGTGGAGGCCCTTCACCTTCACGAACTCGGTGTTAGGGAACTTCTTAGCTCCCTCGACAATAGCGT
TGGAAAAGAACCCAGGGTCGGACTCGATGAACATCTTAGGCAGATCGTCGCTGGCCCGAAGGTAGGCGT
